>Addgene plasmid #130912 | pLenti-CMV-cGASΔN-HA | addgene full sequence | sequence record 255050 | Addgene NGS Result
GGGTCTCTCTGGTTAGACCAGATCTGAGCCTGGGAGCTCTCTGGCTAACTAGGGAACCCACTGCTTAAGC
CTCAATAAAGCTTGCCTTGAGTGCTTCAAGTAGTGTGTGCCCGTCTGTTGTGTGACTCTGGTAACTAGAG
ATCCCTCAGACCCTTTTAGTCAGTGTGGAAAATCTCTAGCAGTGGCGCCCGAACAGGGACTTGAAAGCGA
AAGGGAAACCAGAGGAGCTCTCTCGACGCAGGACTCGGCTTGCTGAAGCGCGCACGGCAAGAGGCGAGGG
GCGGCGACTGGTGAGTACGCCAAAAATTTTGACTAGCGGAGGCTAGAAGGAGAGAGATGGGTGCGAGAGC
GTCAGTATTAAGCGGGGGAGAATTAGATCGCGATGGGAAAAAATTCGGTTAAGGCCAGGGGGAAAGAAAA
AATATAAATTAAAACATATAGTATGGGCAAGCAGGGAGCTAGAACGATTCGCAGTTAATCCTGGCCTGTT
AGAAACATCAGAAGGCTGTAGACAAATACTGGGACAGCTACAACCATCCCTTCAGACAGGATCAGAAGAA
CTTAGATCATTATATAATACAGTAGCAACCCTCTATTGTGTGCATCAAAGGATAGAGATAAAAGACACCA
AGGAAGCTTTAGACAAGATAGAGGAAGAGCAAAACAAAAGTAAGACCACCGCACAGCAAGCGGCCGCTGA
TCTTCAGACCTGGAGGAGGAGATATGAGGGACAATTGGAGAAGTGAATTATATAAATATAAAGTAGTAAA
AATTGAACCATTAGGAGTAGCACCCACCAAGGCAAAGAGAAGAGTGGTGCAGAGAGAAAAAAGAGCAGTG
GGAATAGGAGCTTTGTTCCTTGGGTTCTTGGGAGCAGCAGGAAGCACTATGGGCGCAGCGTCAATGACGC
TGACGGTACAGGCCAGACAATTATTGTCTGGTATAGTGCAGCAGCAGAACAATTTGCTGAGGGCTATTGA
GGCGCAACAGCATCTGTTGCAACTCACAGTCTGGGGCATCAAGCAGCTCCAGGCAAGAATCCTGGCTGTG
GAAAGATACCTAAAGGATCAACAGCTCCTGGGGATTTGGGGTTGCTCTGGAAAACTCATTTGCACCACTG
CTGTGCCTTGGAATGCTAGTTGGAGTAATAAATCTCTGGAACAGATTTGGAATCACACGACCTGGATGGA
GTGGGACAGAGAAATTAACAATTACACAAGCTTAATACACTCCTTAATTGAAGAATCGCAAAACCAGCAA
GAAAAGAATGAACAAGAATTATTGGAATTAGATAAATGGGCAAGTTTGTGGAATTGGTTTAACATAACAA
ATTGGCTGTGGTATATAAAATTATTCATAATGATAGTAGGAGGCTTGGTAGGTTTAAGAATAGTTTTTGC
TGTACTTTCTATAGTGAATAGAGTTAGGCAGGGATATTCACCATTATCGTTTCAGACCCACCTCCCAACC
CCGAGGGGACCCGACAGGCCCGAAGGAATAGAAGAAGAAGGTGGAGAGAGAGACAGAGACAGATCCATTC
GATTAGTGAACGGATCTCGACGGTATCGGTTAACTTTTAAAAGAAAAGGGGGGATTGGGGGGTACAGTGC
AGGGGAAAGAATAGTAGACATAATAGCAACAGACATACAAACTAAAGAATTACAAAAACAAATTACAAAA
TTCAAAATTTTATCGATAAGCTTGGGAGTTCCGCGTTACATAACTTACGGTAAATGGCCCGCCTGGCTGA
CCGCCCAACGACCCCCGCCCATTGACGTCAATAATGACGTATGTTCCCATAGTAACGCCAATAGGGACTT
TCCATTGACGTCAATGGGTGGAGTATTTACGGTAAACTGCCCACTTGGCAGTACATCAAGTGTATCATAT
GCCAAGTACGCCCCCTATTGACGTCAATGACGGTAAATGGCCCGCCTGGCATTATGCCCAGTACATGACC
TTATGGGACTTTCCTACTTGGCAGTACATCTACGTATTAGTCATCGCTATTACCATGGTGATGCGGTTTT
GGCAGTACATCAATGGGCGTGGATAGCGGTTTGACTCACGGGGATTTCCAAGTCTCCACCCCATTGACGT
CAATGGGAGTTTGTTTTGGCACCAAAATCAACGGGACTTTCCAAAATGTCGTAACAACTCCGCCCCATTG
ACGCAAATGGGCGGTAGGCGTGTACGGTGGGAGGTCTATATAAGCAGAGCTCGTTTAGTGAACCGTCAGA
TCGCCTGGAGACGCCATCCACGCTGTTTTGACCTCCATAGAAGACACCGACTCTAGAGCCACCATGCCTG
GGGCCTCGAAGCTCCGGGCGGTTTTGGAGAAGTTGAAGCTCAGCCGCGATGATATCTCCACGGCGGCGGG
GATGGTGAAAGGGGTTGTGGACCACCTGCTGCTCAGACTGAAGTGCGACTCCGCGTTCAGAGGCGTCGGG
CTGCTGAACACCGGGAGCTACTATGAGCACGTGAAGATTTCTGCACCTAATGAATTTGATGTCATGTTTA
AACTGGAAGTCCCCAGAATTCAACTAGAAGAATATTCCAACACTCGTGCATATTACTTTGTGAAATTTAA
AAGAAATCCGAAAGAAAATCCTCTGAGTCAGTTTTTAGAAGGTGAAATATTATCAGCTTCTAAGATGCTG
TCAAAGTTTAGGAAAATCATTAAGGAAGAAATTAACGACATTAAAGATACAGATGTCATCATGAAGAGGA
AAAGAGGAGGGAGCCCTGCTGTAACACTTCTTATTAGTGAAAAAATATCTGTGGATATAACCCTGGCTTT
GGAATCAAAAAGTAGCTGGCCTGCTAGCACCCAAGAAGGCCTGCGCATTCAAAACTGGCTTTCAGCAAAA
GTTAGGAAGCAACTACGACTAAAGCCATTTTACCTTGTACCCAAGCATGCAAAGGAAGGAAATGGTTTCC
AAGAAGAAACATGGCGGCTATCCTTCTCTCACATCGAAAAGGAAATTTTGAACAATCATGGAAAATCTAA
AACGTGCTGTGAAAACAAAGAAGAGAAATGTTGCAGGAAAGATTGTTTAAAACTAATGAAATACCTTTTA
GAACAGCTGAAAGAAAGGTTTAAAGACAAAAAACATCTGGATAAATTCTCTTCTTATCATGTGAAAACTG
CCTTCTTTCACGTATGTACCCAGAACCCTCAAGACAGTCAGTGGGACCGCAAAGACCTGGGCCTCTGCTT
TGATAACTGCGTGACATACTTTCTTCAGTGCCTCAGGACAGAAAAACTTGAGAATTATTTTATTCCTGAA
TTCAATCTATTCTCTAGCAACTTAATTGACAAAAGAAGTAAAGAATTTCTGACAAAGCAAATTGAATATG
AAAGAAACAATGAGTTTCCAGTTTTTGATGAATTTTACCCATACGATGTTCCAGATTACGCTTGAGTCGA
CAATCAACCTCTGGATTACAAAATTTGTGAAAGATTGACTGGTATTCTTAACTATGTTGCTCCTTTTACG
CTATGTGGATACGCTGCTTTAATGCCTTTGTATCATGCTATTGCTTCCCGTATGGCTTTCATTTTCTCCT
CCTTGTATAAATCCTGGTTGCTGTCTCTTTATGAGGAGTTGTGGCCCGTTGTCAGGCAACGTGGCGTGGT
GTGCACTGTGTTTGCTGACGCAACCCCCACTGGTTGGGGCATTGCCACCACCTGTCAGCTCCTTTCCGGG
ACTTTCGCTTTCCCCCTCCCTATTGCCACGGCGGAACTCATCGCCGCCTGCCTTGCCCGCTGCTGGACAG
GGGCTCGGCTGTTGGGCACTGACAATTCCGTGGTGTTGTCGGGGAAGCTGACGTCCTTTCCATGGCTGCT
CGCCTGTGTTGCCACCTGGATTCTGCGCGGGACGTCCTTCTGCTACGTCCCTTCGGCCCTCAATCCAGCG
GACCTTCCTTCCCGCGGCCTGCTGCCGGCTCTGCGGCCTCTTCCGCGTCTTCGCCTTCGCCCTCAGACGA
GTCGGATCTCCCTTTGGGCCGCCTCCCCGCCTGGAATTCTACCGGGTAGGGGAGGCGCTTTTCCCAAGGC
AGTCTGGAGCATGCGCTTTAGCAGCCCCGCTGGGCACTTGGCGCTACACAAGTGGCCTCTGGCCTCGCAC
ACATTCCACATCCACCGGTAGGCGCCAACCGGCTCCGTTCTTTGGTGGCCCCTTCGCGCCACCTTCTACT
CCTCCCCTAGTCAGGAAGTTCCCCCCCGCCCCGCAGCTCGCGTCGTGCAGGACGTGACAAATGGAAGTAG
CACGTCTCACTAGTCTCGTGCAGATGGACAGCACCGCTGAGCAATGGAAGCGGGTAGGCCTTTGGGGCAG
CGGCCAATAGCAGCTTTGCTCCTTCGCTTTCTGGGCTCAGAGGCTGGGAAGGGGTGGGTCCGGGGGCGGG
CTCAGGGGCGGGCTCAGGGGCGGGGCGGGCGCCCGAAGGTCCTCCGGAGGCCCGGCATTCTGCACGCTTC
AAAAGCGCACGTCTGCCGCGCTGTTCTCCTCTTCCTCATCTCCGGGCCTTTCGACCTGCAGCCCAAGCTT
ACCATGACCGAGTACAAGCCCACGGTGCGCCTCGCCACCCGCGACGACGTCCCCAGGGCCGTACGCACCC
TCGCCGCCGCGTTCGCCGACTACCCCGCCACGCGCCACACCGTCGATCCGGACCGCCACATCGAGCGGGT
CACCGAGCTGCAAGAACTCTTCCTCACGCGCGTCGGGCTCGACATCGGCAAGGTGTGGGTCGCGGACGAC
GGCGCCGCGGTGGCGGTCTGGACCACGCCGGAGAGCGTCGAAGCGGGGGCGGTGTTCGCCGAGATCGGCC
CGCGCATGGCCGAGTTGAGCGGTTCCCGGCTGGCCGCGCAGCAACAGATGGAAGGCCTCCTGGCGCCGCA
CCGGCCCAAGGAGCCCGCGTGGTTCCTGGCCACCGTCGGCGTCTCGCCCGACCACCAGGGCAAGGGTCTG
GGCAGCGCCGTCGTGCTCCCCGGAGTGGAGGCGGCCGAGCGCGCCGGGGTGCCCGCCTTCCTGGAGACCT
CCGCGCCCCGCAACCTCCCCTTCTACGAGCGGCTCGGCTTCACCGTCACCGCCGACGTCGAGGTGCCCGA
AGGACCGCGCACCTGGTGCATGACCCGCAAGCCCGGTGCCTGACGCCCGCCCCACGACCCGCAGCGCCCG
ACCGAAAGGAGCGCACGACCCCATGCATCTCGAGGGCCCGGTACCTTTAAGACCAATGACTTACAAGGCA
GCTGTAGATCTTAGCCACTTTTTAAAAGAAAAGGGGGGACTGGAAGGGCTAGCTCACTCCCAACGAAGAC
AAGATCTGCTTTTTGCTTGTACTGGGTCTCTCTGGTTAGACCAGATCTGAGCCTGGGAGCTCTCTGGCTA
ACTAGGGAACCCACTGCTTAAGCCTCAATAAAGCTTGCCTTGAGTGCTTCAAGTAGTGTGTGCCCGTCTG
TTGTGTGACTCTGGTAACTAGAGATCCCTCAGACCCTTTTAGTCAGTGTGGAAAATCTCTAGCAGTAGTA
GTTCATGTCATCTTATTATTCAGTATTTATAACTTGCAAAGAAATGAATATCAGAGAGTGAGAGGAACTT
GTTTATTGCAGCTTATAATGGTTACAAATAAAGCAATAGCATCACAAATTTCACAAATAAAGCATTTTTT
TCACTGCATTCTAGTTGTGGTTTGTCCAAACTCATCAATGTATCTTATCATGTCTGGCTCTAGCTATCCC
GCCCCTAACTCCGCCCATCCCGCCCCTAACTCCGCCCAGTTCCGCCCATTCTCCGCCCCATGGCTGACTA
ATTTTTTTTATTTATGCAGAGGCCGAGGCCGCCTCGGCCTCTGAGCTATTCCAGAAGTAGTGAGGAGGCT
TTTTTGGAGGCCTAGGGACGTACCCAATTCGCCCTATAGTGAGTCGTATTACGCGCGCTCACTGGCCGTC
GTTTTACAACGTCGTGACTGGGAAAACCCTGGCGTTACCCAACTTAATCGCCTTGCAGCACATCCCCCTT
TCGCCAGCTGGCGTAATAGCGAAGAGGCCCGCACCGATCGCCCTTCCCAACAGTTGCGCAGCCTGAATGG
CGAATGGG
[124 nt withheld, positions 6099-6222]
C
[91 nt withheld, positions 6224-6314]
A
[49 nt withheld, positions 6316-6364]
CCTTTGACGTTGGAGTCCACGTTCTTT
[37 nt withheld, positions 6392-6428]
ACCCTATCTCGGTCTATTCTTTTGATTTATAAGGGATTTTGCCGATTTCGGCCTATTGGTTAAAAAATGA
GCTGATTTAACAAAAATTTAACGCGAATTTTAACAAAATATTAACGCTTACAATTTAGGTGGCACTTTTC
GGGGAAATGTGCGCGGAACCCCTATTTGTTTATTTTTCTAAATACATTCAAATATGTATCCGCTCATGAG
ACAATAACCCTGATAAATGCTTCAATAATATTGAAAAAGGAAGAGTATGAGTATTCAACATTTCCGTGTC
GCCCTTATTCCCTTTTTTGCGGCATTTTGCCTTCCTGTTTTTGCTCACCCAGAAACGCTGGTGAAAGTAA
AAGATGCTGAAGATCAGTTGGGTGCACGAGTGGGTTACATCGAACTGGATCTCAACAGCGGTAAGATCCT
TGAGAGTTTTCGCCCCGAAGAACGTTTTCCAATGATGAGCACTTTTAAAGTTCTGCTATGTGGCGCGGTA
TTATCCCGTATTGACGCCGGGCAAGAGCAACTCGGTCGCCGCATACACTATTCTCAGAATGACTTGGTTG
AGTACTCACCAGTCACAGAAAAGCATCTTACGGATGGCATGACAGTAAGAGAATTATGCAGTGCTGCCAT
AACCATGAGTGATAACACTGCGGCCAACTTACTTCTGACAACGATCGGAGGACCGAAGGAGCTAACCGCT
TTTTTGCACAACATGGGGGATCATGTAACTCGCCTTGATCGTTGGGAACCGGAGCTGAATGAAGCCATAC
CAAACGACGAGCGTGACACCACGATGCCTGTAGCAATGGCAACAACGTTGCGCAAACTATTAACTGGCGA
ACTACTTACTCTAGCTTCCCGGCAACAATTAATAGACTGGATGGAGGCGGATAAAGTTGCAGGACCACTT
CTGCGCTCGGCCCTTCCGGCTGGCTGGTTTATTGCTGATAAATCTGGAGCCGGTGAGCGTGGGTCTCGCG
GTATCATTGCAGCACTGGGGCCAGATGGTAAGCCCTCCCGTATCGTAGTTATCTACACGACGGGGAGTCA
GGCAACTATGGATGAACGAAATAGACAGATCGCTGAGATAGGTGCCTCACTGATTAAGCATTGGTAACTG
TCAGACCAAGTTTACTCATATATACTTTAGATTGATTTAAAACTTCATTTTTAATTTAAAAGGATCTAGG
TGAAGATCCTTTTTGATAATCTCATGACCAAAATCCCTTAACGTGAGTTTTCGTTCCACTGAGCGTCAGA
CCCCGTAGAAAAGATCAAAGGATCTTCTTGAGATCCTTTTTTTCTGCGCGTAATCTGCTGCTTGCAAACA
AAAAAACCACCGCTACCAGCGGTGGTTTGTTTGCCGGATCAAGAGCTACCAACTCTTTTTCCGAAGGTAA
CTGGCTTCAGCAGAGCGCAGATACCAAATACTGTTCTTCTAGTGTAGCCGTAGTTAGGCCACCACTTCAA
GAACTCTGTAGCACCGCCTACATACCTCGCTCTGCTAATCCTGTTACCAGTGGCTGCTGCCAGTGGCGAT
AAGTCGTGTCTTACCGGGTTGGACTCAAGACGATAGTTACCGGATAAGGCGCAGCGGTCGGGCTGAACGG
GGGGTTCGTGCACACAGCCCAGCTTGGAGCGAACGACCTACACCGAACTGAGATACCTACAGCGTGAGCT
ATGAGAAAGCGCCACGCTTCCCGAAGGGAGAAAGGCGGACAGGTATCCGGTAAGCGGCAGGGTCGGAACA
GGAGAGCGCACGAGGGAGCTTCCAGGGGGAAACGCCTGGTATCTTTATAGTCCTGTCGGGTTTCGCCACC
TCTGACTTGAGCGTCGATTTTTGTGATGCTCGTCAGGGGGGCGGAGCCTATGGAAAAACGCCAGCAACGC
GGCCTTTTTACGGTTCCTGGCCTTTTGCTGGCCTTTTGCTCACATGTTCTTTCCTGCGTTATCCCCTGAT
TCTGTGGATAACCGTATTACCGCCTTTGAGTGAGCTGATACCGCTCGCCGCAGCCGAACGACCGAGCGCA
GCGAGTCAGTGAGCGAGGAAGCGGAAGAGCGCCCAATACGCAAACCGCCTCTCCCCGCGCGTTGGCCGAT
TCATTAATGCAGCTGGCACGACAGGTTTCCCGACTGGAAAGCGGGCAGTGAGCGCAACGCAATTAATGTG
AGTTAGCTCACTCATTAGGCACCCCAGGCTTTACACTTTATGCTTCCGGCTCGTATGTTGTGTGGAATTG
TGAGCGGATAACAATTTCACACAGGAAACAGCTATGACCATGATTACGCCAAGCGCGCAATTAACCCTCA
CTAAAGGGAACAAAAGCTGGAGCTGCAAGCTTAATGTAGTCTTATGCAATACTCTTGTAGTCTTGCAACA
TGGTAACGATGAGTTAGCAACATGCCTTACAAGGAGAGAAAAAGCACCGTGCATGCCGATTGGTGGAAGT
AAGGTGGTACGATCGTGCCTTATTAGGAAGGCAACAGACGGGTCTGACATGGATTGGACGAACCACTGAA
TTGCCGCATTGCAGAGATATTGTATTTAAGTGCCTAGCTCGATACATAAAC
Features (pLannotate 1.2.2; 29 found; start..end, strand, type, name):
      1..181     +  LTR            5' LTR (truncated): truncated 5' long terminal repeat (LTR) from HIV-1
    228..353     +  misc_feature   HIV-1 Ψ: packaging signal of human immunodeficiency virus type 1
    337..700     +  CDS            HIV-1 gag (fragment): gag protein from human immunodeficiency virus 1; gag
    846..1079    +  misc_feature   RRE: The Rev response element (RRE) of HIV-1 allows for Rev-dependent mRNA export from the nucleus to the cytoplasm.
   1456..1556    +  CDS            Rev (fragment): human immunodeficiency virus 1 (HIV-1) Rev protein; rev; enhances nuclear export of unspliced and incompletely spliced viral mRNAs
   1575..1691    +  misc_feature   cPPT/CTS: central polypurine tract and central termination sequence of HIV-1
   1714..2017    +  enhancer       CMV enhancer: human cytomegalovirus immediate early enhancer
   2018..2221    +  promoter       CMV promoter: human cytomegalovirus (CMV) immediate early promoter
   2295..3395    +  CDS            CGAS (fragment): CGAS_HUMAN - Also known as C6orf150 From Homo sapiens (Human).
   3396..3423    +  CDS            3xHA (fragment): three tandem HA epitope tags
   3432..4020    +  misc_feature   WPRE: woodchuck hepatitis virus posttranscriptional regulatory element
   4034..4533    +  promoter       PGK promoter: mouse phosphoglycerate kinase 1 promoter
   4554..5153    +  CDS            PuroR: puromycin N-acetyltransferase; pac from Streptomyces alboniger; confers resistance to puromycin
   5221..5358    +  CDS            nef (fragment): NEF_HV1LA - Experimental evidence at protein level: Swiss-Prot protein existence level 1. Extracellular Nef protein targets CD4(+) T-lymphocytes for apoptosis by interacting with CXCR4 surface receptors. From Human immunodeficiency virus type 1 group M subtype B (isolate Lai) (HIV-1).
   5344..5524    +  LTR            5' LTR (truncated): truncated 5' long terminal repeat (LTR) from HIV-1
   5596..5717    +  polyA_signal   SV40 poly(A) signal: SV40 polyadenylation signal
   5757..5892    +  rep_origin     SV40 ori: SV40 origin of replication
   5913..5931    -  promoter       T7 promoter: promoter for bacteriophage T7 RNA polymerase
   5939..6094    +  CDS            lacZα (fragment): LacZα fragment of β-galactosidase; lacZ fragment
   6099..6527    +  rep_origin     f1 ori (sequence partly withheld): f1 bacteriophage origin of replication; arrow indicates direction of (+) strand synthesis
   6580..6684    +  promoter       AmpR promoter: bla
   6685..7545    +  CDS            AmpR: β-lactamase; bla; confers resistance to ampicillin, carbenicillin, and related antibiotics
   7716..8304    +  rep_origin     ori: high-copy-number ColE1/pMB1/pBR322/pUC origin of replication
   8487..8579    +  CDS            lacI (fragment): lac repressor; lacI; The lac repressor binds to the lac operator to inhibit transcription in E. coli. This inhibition can be relieved by adding lactose or isopropyl-β-D-thiogalactopyranoside (IPTG).
   8592..8613    +  protein_bind   CAP binding site: CAP binding activates transcription in the presence of cAMP. E. coli catabolite activator protein
   8628..8658    +  promoter       lac promoter: promoter for the E. coli lac operon
   8666..8682    +  protein_bind   lac operator: The lac repressor binds to the lac operator to inhibit transcription in E. coli. This inhibition can be relieved by adding lactose or isopropyl-β-D-thiogalactopyranoside (IPTG). lac repressor encoded by lacI
   8727..8745    +  promoter       T3 promoter: promoter for bacteriophage T3 RNA polymerase
   8773..8999    +  promoter       RSV promoter: Rous sarcoma virus enhancer/promoter
