[The description below was written by a language model from this plasmid's Addgene catalogue record and pLannotate feature annotations shown in this document.]
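Description:
pLenti-CMV-cGASΔN-HA is a roughly 9 kb HIV-1-based lentiviral transfer plasmid, built on the pLenti CMV GFP Puro backbone, for expressing an N-terminally truncated form of human cGAS in mammalian cells. In bacteria it is maintained through a high-copy ColE1/pUC-type origin and selected with ampicillin (β-lactamase). An f1 origin, SV40 origin and remnants of lac, T7 and T3 elements are carried over from the parental cloning vector.

The viral portion has a third-generation-style layout. An RSV promoter lies immediately upstream of a truncated 5' LTR (the map is circular) and drives genomic RNA production in packaging cells. This is followed by the Ψ packaging signal with a gag fragment, the Rev response element for Rev-dependent nuclear export, and the cPPT/CTS, which aids nuclear import of the reverse-transcribed genome. The downstream LTR is also annotated as truncated, consistent with a self-inactivating design, and is followed by an SV40 polyadenylation signal.

Between the LTRs, the CMV immediate-early enhancer and promoter drive the cGAS fragment encoding residues 160–522, cloned between XbaI and SalI sites and fused at its C terminus to an HA epitope. The annotation tool labels the tag as a fragment of 3xHA, but its short length fits a single HA tag. A WPRE downstream enhances transcript stability and expression. A separate mouse PGK promoter drives puromycin N-acetyltransferase, allowing selection of transduced or stably transfected cells.

The construct is used to produce the HA-tagged cGAS mutant lacking the N-terminal domain. The associated study examined how phosphoinositide interactions position cGAS at the plasma membrane and help it distinguish self from viral DNA.
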