Addgene plasmid #130912: pLenti-CMV-cGASΔN-HA
Purpose: Expresses human cGASΔN (aa160-522)-HA; Puromycin selection marker
Depositing lab: Jonathan Kagan. Depositing organization: Boston Children's Hospital. Publication: Phosphoinositide Interactions Position cGAS at the Plasma Membrane to Ensure Efficient Distinction between Self- and Viral DNA. Barnett KC, Coronas-Serna JM, Zhou W, Ernandes MJ, Cao A, Kranzusch PJ, Kagan JC. Cell. 2019 Mar 7;176(6):1432-1446.e11. doi: 10.1016/j.cell.2019.01.049. Epub 2019 Feb 28. PubMed 30827685.
Backbone
  Vector backbone: pLenti CMV GFP Puro
  Backbone manufacturer: Addgene (#17448)
  Backbone size w/o insert (bp): 8000
  Total vector size (bp): 8999
  Vector type: Mammalian Expression
  Selectable markers: Puromycin
Growth in bacteria
  Bacterial resistance: Ampicillin, 100 μg/mL
  Growth temperature: 37°C
  Growth strain: NEB Stable
  Copy number: High Copy
Gene/Insert
  Gene/Insert name: cGASΔN
  Species: H. sapiens (human)
  Insert size (bp): 1100
  Promoter: CMV
  Tag / fusion protein: HA (C terminal on insert)
  Cloning method: Restriction Enzyme; 5′ cloning site XbaI (not destroyed); 3′ cloning site SalI (not destroyed)
  Sequencing primers: 5′ CMV Forward
Terms and licenses: Academic/Nonprofit Terms; Industry Terms: Not Available to Industry
How to cite: pLenti-CMV-cGASΔN-HA was a gift from Jonathan Kagan (Addgene plasmid # 130912 ; http://n2t.net/addgene:130912 ; RRID:Addgene_130912)
