>Addgene plasmid #130912 | pLenti-CMV-cGASΔN-HA | depositor partial sequence | sequence record 250883 | cGASΔN
TCTAGAGCCACCATGCCTGGGGCCTCGAAGCTCCGGGCGGTTTTGGAGAAGTTGAAGCTCAGCCGCGATG
ATATCTCCACGGCGGCGGGGATGGTGAAAGGGGTTGTGGACCACCTGCTGCTCAGACTGAAGTGCGACTC
CGCGTTCAGAGGCGTCGGGCTGCTGAACACCGGGAGCTACTATGAGCACGTGAAGATTTCTGCACCTAAT
GAATTTGATGTCATGTTTAAACTGGAAGTCCCCAGAATTCAACTAGAAGAATATTCCAACACTCGTGCAT
ATTACTTTGTGAAATTTAAAAGAAATCCGAAAGAAAATCCTCTGAGTCAGTTTTTAGAAGGTGAAATATT
ATCAGCTTCTAAGATGCTGTCAAAGTTTAGGAAAATCATTAAGGAAGAAATTAACGACATTAAAGATACA
GATGTCATCATGAAGAGGAAAAGAGGAGGGAGCCCTGCTGTAACACTTCTTATTAGTGAAAAAATATCTG
TGGATATAACCCTGGCTTTGGAATCAAAAAGTAGCTGGCCTGCTAGCACCCAAGAAGGCCTGCGCATTCA
AAACTGGCTTTCAGCAAAAGTTAGGAAGCAACTACGACTAAAGCCATTTTACCTTGTACCCAAGCATGCA
AAGGAAGGAAATGGTTTCCAAGAAGAAACATGGCGGCTATCCTTCTCTCACATCGAAAAGGAAATTTTGA
ACAATCATGGAAAATCTAAAACGTGCTGTGAAAACAAAGAAGAGAAATGTTGCAGGAAAGATTGTTTAAA
ACTAATGAAATACCTTTTAGAACAGCTGAAAGAAAGGTTTAAAGACAAAAAACATCTGGATAAATTCTCT
TCTTATCATGTGAAAACTGCCTTCTTTCACGTATGTACCCAGAACCCTCAAGACAGTCAGTGGGACCGCA
AAGACCTGGGCCTCTGCTTTGATAACTGCGTGACATACTTTCTTCAGTGCCTCAGGACAGAAAAACTTGA
GAATTATTTTATTCCTGAATTCAATCTATTCTCTAGCAACTTAATTGACAAAAGAAGTAAGGAATTTCTG
ACAAAGCAAATTGAATATGAAAGAAACAATGAGTTTCCAGTTTTTGATGAATTTTACCCATACGATGTTC
CAGATTACGCTTGAGTCGAC
